Addgene plasmid #110345: pQC V5 MCS IRES G418
Purpose: (Empty Backbone) γ-Retroviral transfer vector for cloning and expressing your gene of interest. V5 N-Terminal tag, IRES-driven Geneticin selection.
Depositing lab: Sandra Martha Gomes Dias. Depositing organization: Centro Nacional de Pesquisa em Energia e Materiais (CNPEM).
Backbone
  Vector backbone: pQC MCS IRES G418
  Backbone manufacturer: #110344
  Backbone size (bp): 7067
  Modifications to backbone: V5 tag were added over BamHI site (without destruction at 3') with annealed oligos (5' GATCACCATGGGTAAGCCTATCCCTAACCCTCTCCTCGGTCTCGATTCTACGG 3' and 5' GATCCCGTAGAATCGAGACCGAGGAGAGGGTTAGGGATAGGCTTACCCATGGT 3')
  Vector type: Mammalian Expression, Retroviral
  Promoter: CMV
  Selectable markers: Neomycin (select with G418)
Growth in bacteria
  Bacterial resistance: Ampicillin, 100 μg/mL
  Growth temperature: 37°C
  Growth strain: NEB Stable
  Copy number: High Copy
Gene/Insert
  Cloning method: Restriction Enzyme
  Sequencing primers: 5′ pQC Seq Fow 5'-ACGCCATCCACGCTGTTTTGACCT-3'; 3′ pQC Seq Rev 5'-AAGCGGCTTCGGCCAGTAACGTTA-3'
Resource information
  A portion of this plasmid was derived from a plasmid made by: Used sequences from pQC mKorange IX (Addgene #37344), Dr. Connie Cepko, pLKO.1 - TRC cloning vector (Addgene #10878), Dr. David Root and pQCXI Neo DsRed-LC3-GFP (Addgene #31183), Dr. David Sabatini
Terms and licenses: Academic/Nonprofit Terms; Industry Terms: Not Available to Industry
Depositor comments: pQC-based γ-Retroviral transfer vector for cloning and expressing your gene of interest. IRES-driven Geneticin selection. Also available as: V5-mKO2-MCS-IRES-Puro (Addgene #110341) V5 MCS IRES Puro (Addgene #110342) MCS IRES Puro (Addgene #110343) MCS IRES G418 (Addgene #110344) V5 MCS IRES G418 (Addgene #110345) All vectors can be used for TA-cloning (After XcmI cleavage), or BamHI-AgeI-PmeI-EcoRI restriction cloning. Weinberg Lab recommends using pUMVC (Addgene #8449) and VSV-G (#8454) for packaging.
How to cite: pQC V5 MCS IRES G418 was a gift from Sandra Martha Gomes Dias (Addgene plasmid # 110345 ; http://n2t.net/addgene:110345 ; RRID:Addgene_110345)
