[The description below was written by a language model from this plasmid's Addgene catalogue record and pLannotate feature annotations shown in this document.]
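Description:
pQC V5 MCS IRES G418 is an empty γ-retroviral transfer vector of the pQC family, built for cloning a gene of interest and expressing it in mammalian cells after retroviral transduction. It was made from the untagged pQC MCS IRES G418 backbone by inserting a V5 epitope tag at the BamHI site, which was kept intact on its 3' side. In bacteria it replicates from a high-copy ColE1/pUC-type origin and is selected with ampicillin through the β-lactamase gene. The two sequence records, depositor and sequencing-derived, are about 7.5 kb, differ by a single nucleotide in length, and give essentially the same annotation. The listed backbone size is somewhat smaller.

The viral genome is transcribed in packaging cells from a hybrid 5' end in which the CMV enhancer and promoter are fused to a truncated LTR. This is followed by the Ψ packaging signal and a truncated gag segment lacking its start codon, which extends the packaging region. The 3' LTR carries a U3 deletion, so the integrated provirus is self-inactivating and payload expression depends on an internal CMV enhancer/promoter. This promoter drives a single bicistronic transcript: the V5 tag, followed by the multiple cloning site, gives an N-terminally tagged protein, while a downstream EMCV IRES directs translation of the neomycin phosphotransferase gene, linking G418 resistance to insert expression.

Inserts can be introduced by TA cloning after XcmI digestion or by restriction cloning using BamHI, AgeI, PmeI and EcoRI. Virus production requires separate gag/pol and envelope (for example VSV-G) helper plasmids. The short ble, Mos, env, rop and bom matches, and probably the SV40 promoter outside the LTRs, look like backbone remnants rather than functional elements.
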