Features (pLannotate 1.2.2; 22 found; start..end, strand, type, name):
    309..512     +  promoter       CMV promoter: human cytomegalovirus (CMV) immediate early promoter
    513..688     +  LTR            5' LTR (truncated): truncated long terminal repeat from Moloney murine sarcoma virus
    810..1084    +  misc_feature   MESV Ψ (fragment): packaging signal of murine embryonic stem cell virus
   1151..1567    +  CDS            gag (truncated): truncated Moloney murine leukemia virus (MMLV) gag gene lacking the start codon
   1604..1907    +  enhancer       CMV enhancer: human cytomegalovirus immediate early enhancer
   1980..1997    -  promoter       CMV promoter (fragment): human cytomegalovirus (CMV) immediate early promoter
   2060..2111    +  promoter       CMVd2 promoter: truncated human cytomegalovirus (CMV) immediate early promoter that yields moderately reduced expression relative to the full-length promoter
   2266..2307    +  CDS            V5 tag: epitope tag from simian virus 5
   2385..2957    +  misc_feature   IRES: internal ribosome entry site (IRES) of the encephalomyocarditis virus (EMCV)
   2976..3765    +  CDS            NeoR/KanR (fragment): aminoglycoside phosphotransferase from Tn5; aph(3')-II (or nptII); confers resistance to neomycin, kanamycin, and G418 (Geneticin®)
   3772..3840    +  CDS            ble (fragment): BLE_KLEPN - Experimental evidence at protein level: Swiss-Prot protein existence level 1. Binding protein with a strong affinity to the bleomycin family of antibiotics. Binds to CL990; an antimitotic-antibiotic compound. From Klebsiella pneumoniae.
   3936..4007    +  CDS            Mos (fragment): MOS_MOUSE - Experimental evidence at transcript level: Swiss-Prot protein existence level 2. From Mus musculus (Mouse).
   4040..4140    +  CDS            env (fragment): murine leukemia virus gPr80 envelope polyprotein precursor; env; proteolytically cleaved into gp70SU and p15TM subunits
   4182..4607    +  LTR            3' LTR (ΔU3): self-inactivating 3' long terminal repeat (LTR) from Moloney murine leukemia virus
   4676..4716    +  CDS            rop (fragment): Rop protein, which maintains plasmids at low copy number; rop
   4818..4856    +  misc_feature   bom (fragment): basis of mobility region from pBR322
   4873..5202    +  promoter       SV40 promoter: SV40 enhancer and early promoter
   5208..5309    +  misc_feature   bom (fragment): basis of mobility region from pBR322
   5495..6083    -  rep_origin     ori: high-copy-number ColE1/pMB1/pBR322/pUC origin of replication
   6254..7114    -  CDS            AmpR: β-lactamase; bla; confers resistance to ampicillin, carbenicillin, and related antibiotics
   7115..7219    -  promoter       AmpR promoter: bla
   7405..308     +  enhancer       CMV enhancer (across the origin): human cytomegalovirus immediate early enhancer
>Addgene plasmid #110345 | pQC V5 MCS IRES G418 | depositor full sequence | sequence record 207715 | pQC V5 MCS IRES G418 sequence 7476 bps
TCCGCGTTACATAACTTACGGTAAATGGCCCGCCTGGCTGACCGCCCAACGACCCCCGCCCATTGACGTC
AATAATGACGTATGTTCCCATAGTAACGCCAATAGGGACTTTCCATTGACGTCAATGGGTGGAGTATTTA
CGGTAAACTGCCCACTTGGCAGTACATCAAGTGTATCATATGCCAAGTACGCCCCCTATTGACGTCAATG
ACGGTAAATGGCCCGCCTGGCATTATGCCCAGTACATGACCTTATGGGACTTTCCTACTTGGCAGTACAT
CTACGTATTAGTCATCGCTATTACCATGGTGATGCGGTTTTGGCAGTACATCAATGGGCGTGGATAGCGG
TTTGACTCACGGGGATTTCCAAGTCTCCACCCCATTGACGTCAATGGGAGTTTGTTTTGGCACCAAAATC
AACGGGACTTTCCAAAATGTCGTAACAACTCCGCCCCATTGACGCAAATGGGCGGTAGGCGTGTACGGTG
GGAGGTCTATATAAGCAGAGCTCAATAAAAGAGCCCACAACCCCTCACTCGGCGCGCCAGTCTTCCGATA
GACTGCGTCGCCCGGGTACCCGTATTCCCAATAAAGCCTCTTGCTGTTTGCATCCGAATCGTGGTCTCGC
TGTTCCTTGGGAGGGTCTCCTCTGAGTGATTGACTACCCACGACGGGGGTCTTTCATTTGGGGGCTCGTC
CGGGATTTGGAGACCCCTGCCCAGGGACCACCGACCCACCACCGGGAGGTAAGCTGGCCAGCAACTTATC
TGTGTCTGTCCGATTGTCTAGTGTCTATGTTTGATGTTATGCGCCTGCGTCTGTACTAGTTAGCTAACTA
GCTCTGTATCTGGCGGACCCGTGGTGGAACTGACGAGTTCTGAACACCCGGCCGCAACCCTGGGAGACGT
CCCAGGGACTTTGGGGGCCGTTTTTGTGGCCCGACCTGAGGAAGGGAGTCGATGTGGAATCCGACCCCGT
CAGGATATGTGGTTCTGGTAGGAGACGAGAACCTAAAACAGTTCCCGCCTCCGTCTGAATTTTTGCTTTC
GGTTTGGAACCGAAGCCGCGCGTCTTGTCTGCTGCAGCGCTGCAGCATCGTTCTGTGTTGTCTCTGTCTG
ACTGTGTTTCTGTATTTGTCTGAAAATTAGGGCCAGACTGTTACCACTCCCTTAAGTTTGACCTTAGGTC
ACTGGAAAGATGTCGAGCGGATCGCTCACAACCAGTCGGTAGATGTCAAGAAGAGACGTTGGGTTACCTT
CTGCTCTGCAGAATGGCCAACCTTTAACGTCGGATGGCCGCGAGACGGCACCTTTAACCGAGACCTCATC
ACCCAGGTTAAGATCAAGGTCTTTTCACCTGGCCCGCATGGACACCCAGACCAGGTCCCCTACATCGTGA
CCTGGGAAGCCTTGGCTTTTGACCCCCCTCCCTGGGTCAAGCCCTTTGTACACCCTAAGCCTCCGCCTCC
TCTTCCTCCATCCGCCCCGTCTCTCCCCCTTGAACCTCCTCGTTCGACCCCGCCTCGATCCTCCCTTTAT
CCAGCCCTCACTCCTTCTCTAGGCGCCGGAATTGAAGATCTGGGGGATCGATCCTCTAGAGTCCGTTACA
TAACTTACGGTAAATGGCCCGCCTGGCTGACCGCCCAACGACCCCCGCCCATTGACGTCAATAATGACGT
ATGTTCCCATAGTAACGCCAATAGGGACTTTCCATTGACGTCAATGGGTGGAGTATTTACGGTAAACTGC
CCACTTGGCAGTACATCAAGTGTATCATATGCCAAGTACGCCCCCTATTGACGTCAATGACGGTAAATGG
CCCGCCTGGCATTATGCCCAGTACATGACCTTATGGGACTTTCCTACTTGGCAGTACATCTACGTATTAG
TCATCGCTATTACCATGGTGATGCGGTTTTGGCAGTACATCAATGGGCGTGAATAGCGGTTTGACTCACG
GGGATTTCCAAGTCTCCACCCCATTGACGTCAATGGGAGTTTGTTTTGGCACCAAAATCAACGGGACTTT
CCAAAATGTCGTAACAACTCCGCCCCATTGACGCAAATGGGCGGTAGGCGTGTACGGTGGGAGGTCTATA
TAAGCAGAGCTCGTTTAGTGAACCGTCAGATCGCCTGGAGACGCCATCCACGCTGTTTTGACCTCCATAG
AAGACACCGGGACCGATCCAGCCTCCGCGGCCGGGAACGGTGCATTGGAACGGACCTGCAGGAATTGATC
CGCGGCCGCACCGGGGATCACCATGGGTAAGCCTATCCCTAACCCTCTCCTCGGTCTCGATTCTACGGGA
TCCGGTTCTAGAGCCACCGGTTGTATGGAGTTTAAACTCCAAAGCATCGATGGTAGCGGCCGCGGTGAAT
TCCGCCCCTCTCCCTCCCCCCCCCCTAACGTTACTGGCCGAAGCCGCTTGGAATAAGGCCGGTGTGCGTT
TGTCTATATGTTATTTTCCACCATATTGCCGTCTTTTGGCAATGTGAGGGCCCGGAAACCTGGCCCTGTC
TTCTTGACGAGCATTCCTAGGGGTCTTTCCCCTCTCGCCAAAGGAATGCAAGGTCTGTTGAATGTCGTGA
AGGAAGCAGTTCCTCTGGAAGCTTCTTGAAGACAAACAACGTCTGTAGCGACCCTTTGCAGGCAGCGGAA
CCCCCCACCTGGCGACAGGTGCCTCTGCGGCCAAAAGCCACGTGTATAAGATACACCTGCAAAGGCGGCA
CAACCCCAGTGCCACGTTGTGAGTTGGATAGTTGTGGAAAGAGTCAAATGGCTCTCCTCAAGCGTATTCA
ACAAGGGGCTGAAGGATGCCCAGAAGGTACCCCATTGTATGGGATCTGATCTGGGGCCTCGGTGCACATG
CTTTACATGTGTTTAGTCGAGGTTAAAAAACGTCTAGGCCCCCCGAACCACGGGGACGTGGTTTTCCTTT
GAAAAACACGATGATAAGCTTGCCACAACCATGGCTGAACAAGATGGATTGCACGCAGGTTCTCCGGCCG
CTTGGGTGGAGAGGCTATTCGGCTATGACTGGGCACAACAGACAATCGGCTGCTCTGATGCCGCCGTGTT
CCGGCTGTCAGCGCAGGGGCGCCCGGTTCTTTTTGTCAAGACCGACCTGTCCGGTGCCCTGAATGAACTG
CAGGACGAGGCAGCGCGGCTATCGTGGCTGGCCACGACGGGCGTTCCTTGCGCAGCTGTGCTCGACGTTG
TCACTGAAGCGGGAAGGGACTGGCTGCTATTGGGCGAAGTGCCGGGGCAGGATCTCCTGTCATCTCACCT
TGCTCCTGCCGAGAAAGTATCCATCATGGCTGATGCAATGCGGCGGCTGCATACGCTTGATCCGGCTACC
TGCCCATTCGACCACCAAGCGAAACATCGCATCGAGCGAGCACGTACTCGGATGGAAGCCGGTCTTGTCG
ATCAGGATGATCTGGACGAAGAGCATCAGGGGCTCGCGCCAGCCGAACTGTTCGCCAGGCTCAAGGCGCG
CATGCCCGACGGCGAGGATCTCGTCGTGACCCATGGCGATGCCTGCTTGCCGAATATCATGGTGGAAAAT
GGCCGCTTTTCTGGATTCATCGACTGTGGCCGGCTGGGTGTGGCGGACCGCTATCAGGACATAGCGTTGG
CTACCCGTGATATTGCTGAAGAGCTTGGCGGCGAATGGGCTGACCGCTTCCTCGTGCTTTACGGTATCGC
CGCTCCCGATTCGCAGCGCATCGCCTTCTATCGCCTTCTTGACGAGTTCTTCTGAGCGGGATCGGCTAGA
GTCGACCCGGACGGGACGCTCCTGCGCCTGATACAGAACGAATTGCTTGCAGGCATCTCATGAGTGTGTC
TTCCCGTTTTCCGCCTGAGGTCACTGCGTGGATGGAGCGCTGGCGCCTGCTGCGCGACGGCGAGCTGCTC
ACCACCCACTCGAGGGCTGCAGCGCTGCAGAGGCCGAGTGCAGAACTGCTCCAAAGGGACCTCAAGGCTT
TCCGAGGGACACTAGGCTGACTCCATCGAGCCAGTGTAGAGATAAGCTTATCGATTAGTCCAATTTGTTA
AAGACAGGATATCAGTGGTCCAGGCTCTAGTTTTGACTCAACAATATCACCAGCTGAAGCCTATAGAGTA
CGAGCCATAGATAAAATAAAAGATTTTATTTAGTCTCCAGAAAAAGGGGGGAATGAAAGACCCCACCTGT
AGGTTTGGCAAGCTAGCTTAAGTAACGCCATTTTGCAAGGCATGGAAAAATACATAACTGAGAATAGAGA
AGTTCAGATCAAGGTCAGGAACAGATGGAACAGGGTCGACCCTAGAGAACCATCAGATGTTTCCAGGGTG
CCCCAAGGACCTGAAATGACCCTGTGCCTTATTTGAACTAACCAATCAGTTCGCTTCTCGCTTCTGTTCG
CGCGCTTCTGCTCCCCGAGCTCAATAAAAGAGCCCACAACCCCTCACTCGGGGCGCCAGTCCTCCGATTG
ACTGAGTCGCCCGGGTACCCGTGTATCCAATAAACCCTCTTGCAGTTGCATCCGACTTGTGGTCTCGCTG
TTCCTTGGGAGGGTCTCCTCTGAGTGATTGACTACCCGTCAGCGGGGGTCTTTCATTTGGGGGCTCGTCC
GGGATCGGGAGACCCCTGCCCAGGGACCACCGACCCACCACCGGGAGGTAAGCTGGCTGCCTCGCGCGTT
TCGGTGATGACGGTGAAAACCTCTGACACATGCAGCTCCCGGAGACGGTCACAGCTTGTCTGTAAGCGGA
TGCCGGGAGCAGACAAGCCCGTCAGGGCGCGTCAGCGGGTGTTGGCGGGTGTCGGGGCGCAGCCATGACC
CAGTCACGTAGCGATAGCGGAGTGTAGATCCGGCTGTGGAATGTGTGTCAGTTAGGGTGTGGAAAGTCCC
CAGGCTCCCCAGCAGGCAGAAGTATGCAAAGCATGCATCTCAATTAGTCAGCAACCAGGTGTGGAAAGTC
CCCAGGCTCCCCAGCAGGCAGAAGTATGCAAAGCATGCATCTCAATTAGTCAGCAACCATAGTCCCGCCC
CTAACTCCGCCCATCCCGCCCCTAACTCCGCCCAGTTCCGCCCATTCTCCGCCCCATGGCTGACTAATTT
TTTTTATTTATGCAGAGGCCGAGGCCGCCTCGGCCTCTGAGCTATTCCAGAAGTAGTGAGGAGGCTTTTT
TGGAGGCCTAGGCTTTTGCAAAAAGCTTACTGGCTTAACTATGCGGCATCAGAGCAGATTGTACTGAGAG
TGCACCATATGCGGTGTGAAATACCGCACAGATGCGTAAGGAGAAAATACCGCATCAGGCGCTCTTCCGC
TTCCTCGCTCACTGACTCGCTGCGCTCGGTCGTTCGGCTGCGGCGAGCGGTATCAGCTCACTCAAAGGCG
GTAATACGGTTATCCACAGAATCAGGGGATAACGCAGGAAAGAACATGTGAGCAAAAGGCCAGCAAAAGG
CCAGGAACCGTAAAAAGGCCGCGTTGCTGGCGTTTTTCCATAGGCTCCGCCCCCCTGACGAGCATCACAA
AAATCGACGCTCAAGTCAGAGGTGGCGAAACCCGACAGGACTATAAAGATACCAGGCGTTTCCCCCTGGA
AGCTCCCTCGTGCGCTCTCCTGTTCCGACCCTGCCGCTTACCGGATACCTGTCCGCCTTTCTCCCTTCGG
GAAGCGTGGCGCTTTCTCATAGCTCACGCTGTAGGTATCTCAGTTCGGTGTAGGTCGTTCGCTCCAAGCT
GGGCTGTGTGCACGAACCCCCCGTTCAGCCCGACCGCTGCGCCTTATCCGGTAACTATCGTCTTGAGTCC
AACCCGGTAAGACACGACTTATCGCCACTGGCAGCAGCCACTGGTAACAGGATTAGCAGAGCGAGGTATG
TAGGCGGTGCTACAGAGTTCTTGAAGTGGTGGCCTAACTACGGCTACACTAGAAGGACAGTATTTGGTAT
CTGCGCTCTGCTGAAGCCAGTTACCTTCGGAAAAAGAGTTGGTAGCTCTTGATCCGGCAAACAAACCACC
GCTGGTAGCGGTGGTTTTTTTGTTTGCAAGCAGCAGATTACGCGCAGAAAAAAAGGATCTCAAGAAGATC
CTTTGATCTTTTCTACGGGGTCTGACGCTCAGTGGAACGAAAACTCACGTTAAGGGATTTTGGTCATGAG
ATTATCAAAAAGGATCTTCACCTAGATCCTTTTAAATTAAAAATGAAGTTTTAAATCAATCTAAAGTATA
TATGAGTAAACTTGGTCTGACAGTTACCAATGCTTAATCAGTGAGGCACCTATCTCAGCGATCTGTCTAT
TTCGTTCATCCATAGTTGCCTGACTCCCCGTCGTGTAGATAACTACGATACGGGAGGGCTTACCATCTGG
CCCCAGTGCTGCAATGATACCGCGAGACCCACGCTCACCGGCTCCAGATTTATCAGCAATAAACCAGCCA
GCCGGAAGGGCCGAGCGCAGAAGTGGTCCTGCAACTTTATCCGCCTCCATCCAGTCTATTAATTGTTGCC
GGGAAGCTAGAGTAAGTAGTTCGCCAGTTAATAGTTTGCGCAACGTTGTTGCCATTGCTGCAGGCATCGT
GGTGTCACGCTCGTCGTTTGGTATGGCTTCATTCAGCTCCGGTTCCCAACGATCAAGGCGAGTTACATGA
TCCCCCATGTTGTGCAAAAAAGCGGTTAGCTCCTTCGGTCCTCCGATCGTTGTCAGAAGTAAGTTGGCCG
CAGTGTTATCACTCATGGTTATGGCAGCACTGCATAATTCTCTTACTGTCATGCCATCCGTAAGATGCTT
TTCTGTGACTGGTGAGTACTCAACCAAGTCATTCTGAGAATAGTGTATGCGGCGACCGAGTTGCTCTTGC
CCGGCGTCAACACGGGATAATACCGCGCCACATAGCAGAACTTTAAAAGTGCTCATCATTGGAAAACGTT
CTTCGGGGCGAAAACTCTCAAGGATCTTACCGCTGTTGAGATCCAGTTCGATGTAACCCACTCGTGCACC
CAACTGATCTTCAGCATCTTTTACTTTCACCAGCGTTTCTGGGTGAGCAAAAACAGGAAGGCAAAATGCC
GCAAAAAAGGGAATAAGGGCGACACGGAAATGTTGAATACTCATACTCTTCCTTTTTCAATATTATTGAA
GCATTTATCAGGGTTATTGTCTCATGAGCGGATACATATTTGAATGTATTTAGAAAAATAAACAAATAGG
GGTTCCGCGCACATTTCCCCGAAAAGTGCCACCTGACGTCTAAGAAACCATTATTATCATGACATTAACC
TATAAAAATAGGCGTATCACGAGGCCCTTTCGTCTTCAAGAATTAGCTTGGCCATTGCATACGTTGTATC
CATATCATAATATGTACATTTATATTGGCTCATGTCCAACATTACCGCCATGTTGACATTGATTATTGAC
TAGTTATTAATAGTAATCAATTACGGGGTCATTAGTTCATAGCCCATATATGGAGT
