Features (pLannotate 1.2.2; 21 found; start..end, strand, type, name):
    309..512     +  promoter       CMV promoter: human cytomegalovirus (CMV) immediate early promoter
    513..688     +  LTR            5' LTR (truncated): truncated long terminal repeat from Moloney murine sarcoma virus
    810..1084    +  misc_feature   MESV Ψ (fragment): packaging signal of murine embryonic stem cell virus
   1151..1567    +  CDS            gag (truncated): truncated Moloney murine leukemia virus (MMLV) gag gene lacking the start codon
   1604..1907    +  enhancer       CMV enhancer: human cytomegalovirus immediate early enhancer
   1908..2111    +  promoter       CMV promoter: human cytomegalovirus (CMV) immediate early promoter
   2266..2307    +  CDS            V5 tag: epitope tag from simian virus 5
   2496..2958    +  misc_feature   IRES: internal ribosome entry site (IRES) of the encephalomyocarditis virus (EMCV)
   2977..3766    +  CDS            NeoR/KanR (fragment): aminoglycoside phosphotransferase from Tn5; aph(3')-II (or nptII); confers resistance to neomycin, kanamycin, and G418 (Geneticin®)
   3773..3841    +  CDS            ble (fragment): BLE_KLEPN - Experimental evidence at protein level: Swiss-Prot protein existence level 1. Binding protein with a strong affinity to the bleomycin family of antibiotics. Binds to CL990; an antimitotic-antibiotic compound. From Klebsiella pneumoniae.
   3937..4008    +  CDS            Mos (fragment): MOS_MOUSE - Experimental evidence at transcript level: Swiss-Prot protein existence level 2. From Mus musculus (Mouse).
   4041..4141    +  CDS            env (fragment): murine leukemia virus gPr80 envelope polyprotein precursor; env; proteolytically cleaved into gp70SU and p15TM subunits
   4183..4608    +  LTR            3' LTR (ΔU3): self-inactivating 3' long terminal repeat (LTR) from Moloney murine leukemia virus
   4677..4717    +  CDS            rop (fragment): Rop protein, which maintains plasmids at low copy number; rop
   4819..4857    +  misc_feature   bom (fragment): basis of mobility region from pBR322
   4874..5203    +  promoter       SV40 promoter: SV40 enhancer and early promoter
   5209..5310    +  misc_feature   bom (fragment): basis of mobility region from pBR322
   5496..6084    -  rep_origin     ori: high-copy-number ColE1/pMB1/pBR322/pUC origin of replication
   6255..7115    -  CDS            AmpR: β-lactamase; bla; confers resistance to ampicillin, carbenicillin, and related antibiotics
   7116..7220    -  promoter       AmpR promoter: bla
   7406..308     +  enhancer       CMV enhancer (across the origin): human cytomegalovirus immediate early enhancer
>Addgene plasmid #110345 | pQC V5 MCS IRES G418 | addgene full sequence | sequence record 213720 | Addgene NGS Result
TCCGCGTTACATAACTTACGGTAAATGGCCCGCCTGGCTGACCGCCCAACGACCCCCGCCCATTGACGTC
AATAATGACGTATGTTCCCATAGTAACGCCAATAGGGACTTTCCATTGACGTCAATGGGTGGAGTATTTA
CGGTAAACTGCCCACTTGGCAGTACATCAAGTGTATCATATGCCAAGTACGCCCCCTATTGACGTCAATG
ACGGTAAATGGCCCGCCTGGCATTATGCCCAGTACATGACCTTATGGGACTTTCCTACTTGGCAGTACAT
CTACGTATTAGTCATCGCTATTACCATGGTGATGCGGTTTTGGCAGTACATCAATGGGCGTGGATAGCGG
TTTGACTCACGGGGATTTCCAAGTCTCCACCCCATTGACGTCAATGGGAGTTTGTTTTGGCACCAAAATC
AACGGGACTTTCCAAAATGTCGTAACAACTCCGCCCCATTGACGCAAATGGGCGGTAGGCGTGTACGGTG
GGAGGTCTATATAAGCAGAGCTCAATAAAAGAGCCCACAACCCCTCACTCGGCGCGCCAGTCTTCCGATA
GACTGCGTCGCCCGGGTACCCGTATTCCCAATAAAGCCTCTTGCTGTTTGCATCCGAATCGTGGTCTCGC
TGTTCCTTGGGAGGGTCTCCTCTGAGTGATTGACTACCCACGACGGGGGTCTTTCATTTGGGGGCTCGTC
CGGGATTTGGAGACCCCTGCCCAGGGACCACCGACCCACCACCGGGAGGTAAGCTGGCCAGCAACTTATC
TGTGTCTGTCCGATTGTCTAGTGTCTATGTTTGATGTTATGCGCCTGCGTCTGTACTAGTTAGCTAACTA
GCTCTGTATCTGGCGGACCCGTGGTGGAACTGACGAGTTCTGAACACCCGGCCGCAACCCTGGGAGACGT
CCCAGGGACTTTGGGGGCCGTTTTTGTGGCCCGACCTGAGGAAGGGAGTCGATGTGGAATCCGACCCCGT
CAGGATATGTGGTTCTGGTAGGAGACGAGAACCTAAAACAGTTCCCGCCTCCGTCTGAATTTTTGCTTTC
GGTTTGGAACCGAAGCCGCGCGTCTTGTCTGCTGCAGCGCTGCAGCATCGTTCTGTGTTGTCTCTGTCTG
ACTGTGTTTCTGTATTTGTCTGAAAATTAGGGCCAGACTGTTACCACTCCCTTAAGTTTGACCTTAGGTC
ACTGGAAAGATGTCGAGCGGATCGCTCACAACCAGTCGGTAGATGTCAAGAAGAGACGTTGGGTTACCTT
CTGCTCTGCAGAATGGCCAACCTTTAACGTCGGATGGCCGCGAGACGGCACCTTTAACCGAGACCTCATC
ACCCAGGTTAAGATCAAGGTCTTTTCACCTGGCCCGCATGGACACCCAGACCAGGTCCCCTACATCGTGA
CCTGGGAAGCCTTGGCTTTTGACCCCCCTCCCTGGGTCAAGCCCTTTGTACACCCTAAGCCTCCGCCTCC
TCTTCCTCCATCCGCCCCGTCTCTCCCCCTTGAACCTCCTCGTTCGACCCCGCCTCGATCCTCCCTTTAT
CCAGCCCTCACTCCTTCTCTAGGCGCCGGAATTGAAGATCTGGGGGATCGATCCTCTAGAGTCCGTTACA
TAACTTACGGTAAATGGCCCGCCTGGCTGACCGCCCAACGACCCCCGCCCATTGACGTCAATAATGACGT
ATGTTCCCATAGTAACGCCAATAGGGACTTTCCATTGACGTCAATGGGTGGAGTATTTACGGTAAACTGC
CCACTTGGCAGTACATCAAGTGTATCATATGCCAAGTACGCCCCCTATTGACGTCAATGACGGTAAATGG
CCCGCCTGGCATTATGCCCAGTACATGACCTTATGGGACTTTCCTACTTGGCAGTACATCTACGTATTAG
TCATCGCTATTACCATGGTGATGCGGTTTTGGCAGTACATCAATGGGCGTGGATAGCGGTTTGACTCACG
GGGATTTCCAAGTCTCCACCCCATTGACGTCAATGGGAGTTTGTTTTGGCACCAAAATCAACGGGACTTT
CCAAAATGTCGTAACAACTCCGCCCCATTGACGCAAATGGGCGGTAGGCGTGTACGGTGGGAGGTCTATA
TAAGCAGAGCTCGTTTAGTGAACCGTCAGATCGCCTGGAGACGCCATCCACGCTGTTTTGACCTCCATAG
AAGACACCGGGACCGATCCAGCCTCCGCGGCCGGGAACGGTGCATTGGAACGGACCTGCAGGAATTGATC
CGCGGCCGCACCGGGGATCACCATGGGTAAGCCTATCCCTAACCCTCTCCTCGGTCTCGATTCTACGGGA
TCCGGTTCTAGAGCCACCGGTTGTATGGAGTTTAAACTCCAAAGCATCGATGGTAGCGGCCGCGGTGAAT
TCCGCCCCTCTCCCTCCCCCCCCCCTAACGTTACTGGCCGAAGCCGCTTGGAATAAGGCCGGTGTGCGTT
TGTCTATATGTTATTTTCCACCATATTGCCGTCTTTTGGCAATGTGAGGGCCCGGAAACCTGGCCCTGTC
TTCTTGACGAGCATTCCTAGGGGTCTTTCCCCTCTCGCCAAAGGAATGCAAGGTCTGTTGAATGTCGTGA
AGGAAGCAGTTCCTCTGGAAGCTTCTTGAAGACAAACAACGTCTGTAGCGACCCTTTGCAGGCAGCGGAA
CCCCCCACCTGGCGACAGGTGCCTCTGCGGCCAAAAGCCACGTGTATAAGATACACCTGCAAAGGCGGCA
CAACCCCAGTGCCACGTTGTGAGTTGGATAGTTGTGGAAAGAGTCAAATGGCTCTCCTCAAGCGTATTCA
ACAAGGGGCTGAAGGATGCCCAGAAGGTACCCCATTGTATGGGATCTGATCTGGGGCCTCGGTGCACATG
CTTTACATGTGTTTAGTCGAGGTTAAAAAAACGTCTAGGCCCCCCGAACCACGGGGACGTGGTTTTCCTT
TGAAAAACACGATGATAAGCTTGCCACAACCATGGCTGAACAAGATGGATTGCACGCAGGTTCTCCGGCC
GCTTGGGTGGAGAGGCTATTCGGCTATGACTGGGCACAACAGACAATCGGCTGCTCTGATGCCGCCGTGT
TCCGGCTGTCAGCGCAGGGGCGCCCGGTTCTTTTTGTCAAGACCGACCTGTCCGGTGCCCTGAATGAACT
GCAGGACGAGGCAGCGCGGCTATCGTGGCTGGCCACGACGGGCGTTCCTTGCGCAGCTGTGCTCGACGTT
GTCACTGAAGCGGGAAGGGACTGGCTGCTATTGGGCGAAGTGCCGGGGCAGGATCTCCTGTCATCTCACC
TTGCTCCTGCCGAGAAAGTATCCATCATGGCTGATGCAATGCGGCGGCTGCATACGCTTGATCCGGCTAC
CTGCCCATTCGACCACCAAGCGAAACATCGCATCGAGCGAGCACGTACTCGGATGGAAGCCGGTCTTGTC
GATCAGGATGATCTGGACGAAGAGCATCAGGGGCTCGCGCCAGCCGAACTGTTCGCCAGGCTCAAGGCGC
GCATGCCCGACGGCGAGGATCTCGTCGTGACCCATGGCGATGCCTGCTTGCCGAATATCATGGTGGAAAA
TGGCCGCTTTTCTGGATTCATCGACTGTGGCCGGCTGGGTGTGGCGGACCGCTATCAGGACATAGCGTTG
GCTACCCGTGATATTGCTGAAGAGCTTGGCGGCGAATGGGCTGACCGCTTCCTCGTGCTTTACGGTATCG
CCGCTCCCGATTCGCAGCGCATCGCCTTCTATCGCCTTCTTGACGAGTTCTTCTGAGCGGGATCGGCTAG
AGTCGACCCGGACGGGACGCTCCTGCGCCTGATACAGAACGAATTGCTTGCAGGCATCTCATGAGTGTGT
CTTCCCGTTTTCCGCCTGAGGTCACTGCGTGGATGGAGCGCTGGCGCCTGCTGCGCGACGGCGAGCTGCT
CACCACCCACTCGAGGGCTGCAGCGCTGCAGAGGCCGAGTGCAGAACTGCTCCAAAGGGACCTCAAGGCT
TTCCGAGGGACACTAGGCTGACTCCATCGAGCCAGTGTAGAGATAAGCTTATCGATTAGTCCAATTTGTT
AAAGACAGGATATCAGTGGTCCAGGCTCTAGTTTTGACTCAACAATATCACCAGCTGAAGCCTATAGAGT
ACGAGCCATAGATAAAATAAAAGATTTTATTTAGTCTCCAGAAAAAGGGGGGAATGAAAGACCCCACCTG
TAGGTTTGGCAAGCTAGCTTAAGTAACGCCATTTTGCAAGGCATGGAAAAATACATAACTGAGAATAGAG
AAGTTCAGATCAAGGTCAGGAACAGATGGAACAGGGTCGACCCTAGAGAACCATCAGATGTTTCCAGGGT
GCCCCAAGGACCTGAAATGACCCTGTGCCTTATTTGAACTAACCAATCAGTTCGCTTCTCGCTTCTGTTC
GCGCGCTTCTGCTCCCCGAGCTCAATAAAAGAGCCCACAACCCCTCACTCGGGGCGCCAGTCCTCCGATT
GACTGAGTCGCCCGGGTACCCGTGTATCCAATAAACCCTCTTGCAGTTGCATCCGACTTGTGGTCTCGCT
GTTCCTTGGGAGGGTCTCCTCTGAGTGATTGACTACCCGTCAGCGGGGGTCTTTCATTTGGGGGCTCGTC
CGGGATCGGGAGACCCCTGCCCAGGGACCACCGACCCACCACCGGGAGGTAAGCTGGCTGCCTCGCGCGT
TTCGGTGATGACGGTGAAAACCTCTGACACATGCAGCTCCCGGAGACGGTCACAGCTTGTCTGTAAGCGG
ATGCCGGGAGCAGACAAGCCCGTCAGGGCGCGTCAGCGGGTGTTGGCGGGTGTCGGGGCGCAGCCATGAC
CCAGTCACGTAGCGATAGCGGAGTGTAGATCCGGCTGTGGAATGTGTGTCAGTTAGGGTGTGGAAAGTCC
CCAGGCTCCCCAGCAGGCAGAAGTATGCAAAGCATGCATCTCAATTAGTCAGCAACCAGGTGTGGAAAGT
CCCCAGGCTCCCCAGCAGGCAGAAGTATGCAAAGCATGCATCTCAATTAGTCAGCAACCATAGTCCCGCC
CCTAACTCCGCCCATCCCGCCCCTAACTCCGCCCAGTTCCGCCCATTCTCCGCCCCATGGCTGACTAATT
TTTTTTATTTATGCAGAGGCCGAGGCCGCCTCGGCCTCTGAGCTATTCCAGAAGTAGTGAGGAGGCTTTT
TTGGAGGCCTAGGCTTTTGCAAAAAGCTTACTGGCTTAACTATGCGGCATCAGAGCAGATTGTACTGAGA
GTGCACCATATGCGGTGTGAAATACCGCACAGATGCGTAAGGAGAAAATACCGCATCAGGCGCTCTTCCG
CTTCCTCGCTCACTGACTCGCTGCGCTCGGTCGTTCGGCTGCGGCGAGCGGTATCAGCTCACTCAAAGGC
GGTAATACGGTTATCCACAGAATCAGGGGATAACGCAGGAAAGAACATGTGAGCAAAAGGCCAGCAAAAG
GCCAGGAACCGTAAAAAGGCCGCGTTGCTGGCGTTTTTCCATAGGCTCCGCCCCCCTGACGAGCATCACA
AAAATCGACGCTCAAGTCAGAGGTGGCGAAACCCGACAGGACTATAAAGATACCAGGCGTTTCCCCCTGG
AAGCTCCCTCGTGCGCTCTCCTGTTCCGACCCTGCCGCTTACCGGATACCTGTCCGCCTTTCTCCCTTCG
GGAAGCGTGGCGCTTTCTCATAGCTCACGCTGTAGGTATCTCAGTTCGGTGTAGGTCGTTCGCTCCAAGC
TGGGCTGTGTGCACGAACCCCCCGTTCAGCCCGACCGCTGCGCCTTATCCGGTAACTATCGTCTTGAGTC
CAACCCGGTAAGACACGACTTATCGCCACTGGCAGCAGCCACTGGTAACAGGATTAGCAGAGCGAGGTAT
GTAGGCGGTGCTACAGAGTTCTTGAAGTGGTGGCCTAACTACGGCTACACTAGAAGGACAGTATTTGGTA
TCTGCGCTCTGCTGAAGCCAGTTACCTTCGGAAAAAGAGTTGGTAGCTCTTGATCCGGCAAACAAACCAC
CGCTGGTAGCGGTGGTTTTTTTGTTTGCAAGCAGCAGATTACGCGCAGAAAAAAAGGATCTCAAGAAGAT
CCTTTGATCTTTTCTACGGGGTCTGACGCTCAGTGGAACGAAAACTCACGTTAAGGGATTTTGGTCATGA
GATTATCAAAAAGGATCTTCACCTAGATCCTTTTAAATTAAAAATGAAGTTTTAAATCAATCTAAAGTAT
ATATGAGTAAACTTGGTCTGACAGTTACCAATGCTTAATCAGTGAGGCACCTATCTCAGCGATCTGTCTA
TTTCGTTCATCCATAGTTGCCTGACTCCCCGTCGTGTAGATAACTACGATACGGGAGGGCTTACCATCTG
GCCCCAGTGCTGCAATGATACCGCGAGACCCACGCTCACCGGCTCCAGATTTATCAGCAATAAACCAGCC
AGCCGGAAGGGCCGAGCGCAGAAGTGGTCCTGCAACTTTATCCGCCTCCATCCAGTCTATTAATTGTTGC
CGGGAAGCTAGAGTAAGTAGTTCGCCAGTTAATAGTTTGCGCAACGTTGTTGCCATTGCTGCAGGCATCG
TGGTGTCACGCTCGTCGTTTGGTATGGCTTCATTCAGCTCCGGTTCCCAACGATCAAGGCGAGTTACATG
ATCCCCCATGTTGTGCAAAAAAGCGGTTAGCTCCTTCGGTCCTCCGATCGTTGTCAGAAGTAAGTTGGCC
GCAGTGTTATCACTCATGGTTATGGCAGCACTGCATAATTCTCTTACTGTCATGCCATCCGTAAGATGCT
TTTCTGTGACTGGTGAGTACTCAACCAAGTCATTCTGAGAATAGTGTATGCGGCGACCGAGTTGCTCTTG
CCCGGCGTCAACACGGGATAATACCGCGCCACATAGCAGAACTTTAAAAGTGCTCATCATTGGAAAACGT
TCTTCGGGGCGAAAACTCTCAAGGATCTTACCGCTGTTGAGATCCAGTTCGATGTAACCCACTCGTGCAC
CCAACTGATCTTCAGCATCTTTTACTTTCACCAGCGTTTCTGGGTGAGCAAAAACAGGAAGGCAAAATGC
CGCAAAAAAGGGAATAAGGGCGACACGGAAATGTTGAATACTCATACTCTTCCTTTTTCAATATTATTGA
AGCATTTATCAGGGTTATTGTCTCATGAGCGGATACATATTTGAATGTATTTAGAAAAATAAACAAATAG
GGGTTCCGCGCACATTTCCCCGAAAAGTGCCACCTGACGTCTAAGAAACCATTATTATCATGACATTAAC
CTATAAAAATAGGCGTATCACGAGGCCCTTTCGTCTTCAAGAATTAGCTTGGCCATTGCATACGTTGTAT
CCATATCATAATATGTACATTTATATTGGCTCATGTCCAACATTACCGCCATGTTGACATTGATTATTGA
CTAGTTATTAATAGTAATCAATTACGGGGTCATTAGTTCATAGCCCATATATGGAGT
